LOCUS       Exported 5223 bp ds-DNA circular SYN 12-MAY-2021
DEFINITION  Protein expression and purification of SLC9A3R1 PDZ2 domain.
ACCESSION   .
VERSION     .
KEYWORDS    SLC9A3R1_PDZ_2
SOURCE      synthetic DNA construct
  ORGANISM  synthetic DNA construct
REFERENCE   1 (bases 1 to 5223)
  AUTHORS   Tonikian R, Zhang Y, Sazinsky SL, Currell B, Yeh JH, Reva B, Held
            HA, Appleton BA, Evangelista M, Wu Y, Xin X, Chan AC, Seshagiri S,
            Lasky LA, Sander C, Boone C, Bader GD, Sidhu SS
  TITLE     A specificity map for the PDZ domain family.
  JOURNAL   PLoS Biol. 2008 Sep 30;6(9):e239. doi: 10.1371/journal.pbio.0060239.
  PUBMED    18828675
REFERENCE   2 (bases 1 to 5223)
  AUTHORS   .
  TITLE     Direct Submission
  JOURNAL   Exported May 12, 2021 from SnapGene Server 1.1.58
            http://www.snapgene.com
FEATURES             Location/Qualifiers
     source          1..5223
                     /organism="synthetic DNA construct"
                     /mol_type="other DNA"
     promoter        1..29
                     /label=tac promoter
                     /note="strong E. coli promoter; hybrid between the trp and
                     lac UV5 promoters"
     protein_bind    37..53
                     /label=lac operator
                     /bound_moiety="lac repressor encoded by lacI"
                     /note="The lac repressor binds to the lac operator to
                     inhibit transcription in E. coli. This inhibition can be
                     relieved by adding lactose or
                     isopropyl-beta-D-thiogalactopyranoside (IPTG)."
     CDS             76..729
                     /codon_start=1
                     /product="glutathione S-transferase from Schistosoma
                     japonicum"
                     /label=GST
                     /translation="MSPILGYWKIKGLVQPTRLLLEYLEEKYEEHLYERDEGDKWRNKK
                     FELGLEFPNLPYYIDGDVKLTQSMAIIRYIADKHNMLGGCPKERAEISMLEGAVLDIRY
                     GVSRIAYSKDFETLKVDFLSKLPEMLKMFEDRLCHKTYLNGDHVTHPDFMLYDALDVVL
                     YMDPMCLDAFPKLVCFKKRIEAIPQIDKYLKSSKYIAWPLQGWQATFGGGDHPPK"
     primer_bind     687..709
                     /label=pGEX 5'
                     /note="pGEX vectors, Glutathione-S-transferase, forward
                     primer"
     CDS             736..759
                     /codon_start=1
                     /product="recognition and cleavage site for human
                     rhinovirus 3C and PreScission proteases"
                     /label=HRV 3C site
                     /translation="LEVLFQGP"
     primer_bind     complement(1091..1113)
                     /label=pGEX 3'
                     /note="pGEX vectors, reverse primer"
     primer_bind     complement(1258..1276)
                     /label=pBRforEco
                     /note="pBR322 vectors, upsteam of EcoRI site, forward
                     primer"
     promoter        1344..1448
                     /gene="bla"
                     /label=AmpR promoter
     CDS             1449..2309
                     /codon_start=1
                     /gene="bla"
                     /product="beta-lactamase"
                     /label=AmpR
                     /note="confers resistance to ampicillin, carbenicillin, and
                     related antibiotics"
                     /translation="MSIQHFRVALIPFFAAFCLPVFAHPETLVKVKDAEDQLGARVGYI
                     ELDLNSGKILESFRPEERFPMMSTFKVLLCGAVLSRVDAGQEQLGRRIHYSQNDLVEYS
                     PVTEKHLTDGMTVRELCSAAITMSDNTAANLLLTTIGGPKELTAFLHNMGDHVTRLDRW
                     EPELNEAIPNDERDTTMPAAMATTLRKLLTGELLTLASRQQLIDWMEADKVAGPLLRSA
                     LPAGWFIADKSGAGERGSRGIIAALGPDGKPSRIVVIYTTGSQATMDERNRQIAEIGAS
                     LIKHW"
     primer_bind     complement(1667..1686)
                     /label=Amp-R
                     /note="Ampicillin resistance gene, reverse primer"
     rep_origin      2480..3068
                     /direction=RIGHT
                     /label=ori
                     /note="high-copy-number ColE1/pMB1/pBR322/pUC origin of
                     replication"
     primer_bind     2969..2988
                     /label=pBR322ori-F
                     /note="pBR322 origin, forward primer"
     primer_bind     3222..3239
                     /label=L4440
                     /note="L4440 vector, forward primer"
     promoter        3312..3389
                     /gene="lacI"
                     /label=lacI promoter
     CDS             3390..4472
                     /codon_start=1
                     /gene="lacI"
                     /product="lac repressor"
                     /label=lacI
                     /note="The lac repressor binds to the lac operator to
                     inhibit transcription in E. coli. This inhibition can be
                     relieved by adding lactose or
                     isopropyl-beta-D-thiogalactopyranoside (IPTG)."
                     /translation="MKPVTLYDVAEYAGVSYQTVSRVVNQASHVSAKTREKVEAAMAEL
                     NYIPNRVAQQLAGKQSLLIGVATSSLALHAPSQIVAAIKSRADQLGASVVVSMVERSGV
                     EACKAAVHNLLAQRVSGLIINYPLDDQDAIAVEAACTNVPALFLDVSDQTPINSIIFSH
                     EDGTRLGVEHLVALGHQQIALLAGPLSSVSARLRLAGWHKYLTRNQIQPIAEREGDWSA
                     MSGFQQTMQMLNEGIVPTAMLVANDQMALGAMRAITESGLRVGADISVVGYDDTEDSSC
                     YIPPLTTIKQDFRLLGQTSVDRLLQLSQGQAVKGNQLLPVSLVKRKTTLAPNTQTASPR
                     ALADSLMQLARQVSRLESGQ"
     primer_bind     complement(3409..3428)
                     /label=LacI-R
                     /note="LacI, reverse primer"
     promoter        4521..4551
                     /label=lac promoter
                     /note="promoter for the E. coli lac operon"
     protein_bind    4559..4575
                     /label=lac operator
                     /bound_moiety="lac repressor encoded by lacI"
                     /note="The lac repressor binds to the lac operator to
                     inhibit transcription in E. coli. This inhibition can be
                     relieved by adding lactose or
                     isopropyl-beta-D-thiogalactopyranoside (IPTG)."
     primer_bind     4583..4599
                     /label=M13 rev
                     /note="common sequencing primer, one of multiple similar
                     variants"
     primer_bind     4583..4599
                     /label=M13 Reverse
                     /note="In lacZ gene. Also called M13-rev"
     CDS             4595..5122
                     /codon_start=1
                     /gene="lacZ fragment"
                     /product="LacZ-alpha fragment of beta-galactosidase"
                     /label=lacZ-alpha
                     /translation="MTMITDSLAVVLQRRDWENPGVTQLNRLAAHPPFASWRNSEEART
                     DRPSQQLRSLNGEWRFAWFPAPEAVPESWLECDLPEADTVVVPSNWQMHGYDAPIYTNV
                     TYPITVNPPFVPTENPTGCYSLTFNVDESWLQEGQTRIIFDGVGISLSTARCTNASGVR
                     QPSEAVVWLCRS"
     primer_bind     complement(4615..4632)
                     /label=M13 Forward
                     /note="In lacZ gene. Also called M13-F20 or M13 (-21)
                     Forward"
     primer_bind     complement(4615..4631)
                     /label=M13 fwd
                     /note="common sequencing primer, one of multiple similar
                     variants"
     primer_bind     complement(4624..4646)
                     /label=M13/pUC Forward
                     /note="In lacZ gene"
ORIGIN
        1 ttgacaatta atcatcggct cgtataatgt gtggaattgt gagcggataa caatttcaca
       61 caggaaacag tattcatgtc ccctatacta ggttattgga aaattaaggg ccttgtgcaa
      121 cccactcgac ttcttttgga atatcttgaa gaaaaatatg aagagcattt gtatgagcgc
      181 gatgaaggtg ataaatggcg aaacaaaaag tttgaattgg gtttggagtt tcccaatctt
      241 ccttattata ttgatggtga tgttaaatta acacagtcta tggccatcat acgttatata
      301 gctgacaagc acaacatgtt gggtggttgt ccaaaagagc gtgcagagat ttcaatgctt
      361 gaaggagcgg ttttggatat tagatacggt gtttcgagaa ttgcatatag taaagacttt
      421 gaaactctca aagttgattt tcttagcaag ctacctgaaa tgctgaaaat gttcgaagat
      481 cgtttatgtc ataaaacata tttaaatggt gatcatgtaa cccatcctga cttcatgttg
      541 tatgacgctc ttgatgttgt tttatacatg gacccaatgt gcctggatgc gttcccaaaa
      601 ttagtttgtt ttaaaaaacg tattgaagct atcccacaaa ttgataagta cttgaaatcc
      661 agcaagtata tagcatggcc tttgcagggc tggcaagcca cgtttggtgg tggcgaccat
      721 cctccaaaat cggatctgga agttctgttc caggggcccc tgggatcccg gctctgtacc
      781 atgaagaagg gccccagtgg ctatggcttc aacctgcaca gcgacaagtc caagccaggc
      841 cagttcatcc ggtcagtgga cccagactcc ccggctgagg cttcagggct ccgggcccag
      901 gatcgcattg tggaggtgaa cggggtctgc atggagggga agcagcatgg ggacgtggtg
      961 tccgccatca gggctggcgg ggacgagacc aagctgctgg tggtggacag ggaaacttga
     1021 gtcgactcga gcggccgcat cgtgactgac tgacgatctg cctcgcgcgt ttcggtgatg
     1081 acggtgaaaa cctctgacac atgcagctcc cggagacggt cacagcttgt ctgtaagcgg
     1141 atgccgggag cagacaagcc cgtcagggcg cgtcagcggg tgttggcggg tgtcggggcg
     1201 cagccatgac ccagtcacgt agcgatagcg gagtgtataa ttcttgaaga cgaaagggcc
     1261 tcgtgatacg cctattttta taggttaatg tcatgataat aatggtttct tagacgtcag
     1321 gtggcacttt tcggggaaat gtgcgcggaa cccctatttg tttatttttc taaatacatt
     1381 caaatatgta tccgctcatg agacaataac cctgataaat gcttcaataa tattgaaaaa
     1441 ggaagagtat gagtattcaa catttccgtg tcgcccttat tccctttttt gcggcatttt
     1501 gccttcctgt ttttgctcac ccagaaacgc tggtgaaagt aaaagatgct gaagatcagt
     1561 tgggtgcacg agtgggttac atcgaactgg atctcaacag cggtaagatc cttgagagtt
     1621 ttcgccccga agaacgtttt ccaatgatga gcacttttaa agttctgcta tgtggcgcgg
     1681 tattatcccg tgttgacgcc gggcaagagc aactcggtcg ccgcatacac tattctcaga
     1741 atgacttggt tgagtactca ccagtcacag aaaagcatct tacggatggc atgacagtaa
     1801 gagaattatg cagtgctgcc ataaccatga gtgataacac tgcggccaac ttacttctga
     1861 caacgatcgg aggaccgaag gagctaaccg cttttttgca caacatgggg gatcatgtaa
     1921 ctcgccttga tcgttgggaa ccggagctga atgaagccat accaaacgac gagcgtgaca
     1981 ccacgatgcc tgcagcaatg gcaacaacgt tgcgcaaact attaactggc gaactactta
     2041 ctctagcttc ccggcaacaa ttaatagact ggatggaggc ggataaagtt gcaggaccac
     2101 ttctgcgctc ggcccttccg gctggctggt ttattgctga taaatctgga gccggtgagc
     2161 gtgggtctcg cggtatcatt gcagcactgg ggccagatgg taagccctcc cgtatcgtag
     2221 ttatctacac gacggggagt caggcaacta tggatgaacg aaatagacag atcgctgaga
     2281 taggtgcctc actgattaag cattggtaac tgtcagacca agtttactca tatatacttt
     2341 agattgattt aaaacttcat ttttaattta aaaggatcta ggtgaagatc ctttttgata
     2401 atctcatgac caaaatccct taacgtgagt tttcgttcca ctgagcgtca gaccccgtag
     2461 aaaagatcaa aggatcttct tgagatcctt tttttctgcg cgtaatctgc tgcttgcaaa
     2521 caaaaaaacc accgctacca gcggtggttt gtttgccgga tcaagagcta ccaactcttt
     2581 ttccgaaggt aactggcttc agcagagcgc agataccaaa tactgtcctt ctagtgtagc
     2641 cgtagttagg ccaccacttc aagaactctg tagcaccgcc tacatacctc gctctgctaa
     2701 tcctgttacc agtggctgct gccagtggcg ataagtcgtg tcttaccggg ttggactcaa
     2761 gacgatagtt accggataag gcgcagcggt cgggctgaac ggggggttcg tgcacacagc
     2821 ccagcttgga gcgaacgacc tacaccgaac tgagatacct acagcgtgag ctatgagaaa
     2881 gcgccacgct tcccgaaggg agaaaggcgg acaggtatcc ggtaagcggc agggtcggaa
     2941 caggagagcg cacgagggag cttccagggg gaaacgcctg gtatctttat agtcctgtcg
     3001 ggtttcgcca cctctgactt gagcgtcgat ttttgtgatg ctcgtcaggg gggcggagcc
     3061 tatggaaaaa cgccagcaac gcggcctttt tacggttcct ggccttttgc tggccttttg
     3121 ctcacatgtt ctttcctgcg ttatcccctg attctgtgga taaccgtatt accgcctttg
     3181 agtgagctga taccgctcgc cgcagccgaa cgaccgagcg cagcgagtca gtgagcgagg
     3241 aagcggaaga gcgcctgatg cggtattttc tccttacgca tctgtgcggt atttcacacc
     3301 gcataaattc cgacaccatc gaatggcgca aaacctttcg cggtatggca tgatagcgcc
     3361 cggaagagag tcaattcagg gtggtgaatg tgaaaccagt aacgttatac gatgtcgcag
     3421 agtatgccgg tgtctcttat cagaccgttt cccgcgtggt gaaccaggcc agccacgttt
     3481 ctgcgaaaac gcgggaaaaa gtggaagcgg cgatggcgga gctgaattac attcccaacc
     3541 gcgtggcaca acaactggcg ggcaaacagt cgttgctgat tggcgttgcc acctccagtc
     3601 tggccctgca cgcgccgtcg caaattgtcg cggcgattaa atctcgcgcc gatcaactgg
     3661 gtgccagcgt ggtggtgtcg atggtagaac gaagcggcgt cgaagcctgt aaagcggcgg
     3721 tgcacaatct tctcgcgcaa cgcgtcagtg ggctgatcat taactatccg ctggatgacc
     3781 aggatgccat tgctgtggaa gctgcctgca ctaatgttcc ggcgttattt cttgatgtct
     3841 ctgaccagac acccatcaac agtattattt tctcccatga agacggtacg cgactgggcg
     3901 tggagcatct ggtcgcattg ggtcaccagc aaatcgcgct gttagcgggc ccattaagtt
     3961 ctgtctcggc gcgtctgcgt ctggctggct ggcataaata tctcactcgc aatcaaattc
     4021 agccgatagc ggaacgggaa ggcgactgga gtgccatgtc cggttttcaa caaaccatgc
     4081 aaatgctgaa tgagggcatc gttcccactg cgatgctggt tgccaacgat cagatggcgc
     4141 tgggcgcaat gcgcgccatt accgagtccg ggctgcgcgt tggtgcggat atctcggtag
     4201 tgggatacga cgataccgaa gacagctcat gttatatccc gccgttaacc accatcaaac
     4261 aggattttcg cctgctgggg caaaccagcg tggaccgctt gctgcaactc tctcagggcc
     4321 aggcggtgaa gggcaatcag ctgttgcccg tctcactggt gaaaagaaaa accacgctag
     4381 cgcccaatac gcaaaccgcc tctccccgcg cgttggccga ttcattaatg cagctggcac
     4441 gacaggtttc ccgactggaa agcgggcagt gagcgcaacg caattaatgt aagttagctc
     4501 actcattagg caccccaggc tttacacttt atgcttccgg ctcgtatgtt gtgtggaatt
     4561 gtgagcggat aacaatttca cacaggaaac agctatgacc atgattacgg attcactggc
     4621 cgtcgtttta caacgtcgtg actgggaaaa ccctggcgtt acccaactta atcgccttgc
     4681 agcacatccc cctttcgcca gctggcgtaa tagcgaagag gcccgcaccg atcgcccttc
     4741 ccaacagttg cgcagcctga atggcgaatg gcgctttgcc tggtttccgg caccagaagc
     4801 ggtgccggaa agctggctgg agtgcgatct tcctgaggcc gatactgtcg tcgtcccctc
     4861 aaactggcag atgcacggtt acgatgcgcc catctacacc aacgtgacct atcccattac
     4921 ggtcaatccg ccgtttgttc ccacggagaa tccgacgggt tgttactcgc tcacatttaa
     4981 tgttgatgaa agctggctac aggaaggcca gacgcgaatt atttttgatg gcgttggaat
     5041 tagcttatcg actgcacggt gcaccaatgc ttctggcgtc aggcagccat cggaagctgt
     5101 ggtatggctg tgcaggtcgt aaatcactgc ataattcgtg tcgctcaagg cgcactcccg
     5161 ttctggataa tgttttttgc gccgacatca taacggttct ggcaaatatt ctgaaatgag
     5221 ctg
//
