[The description below was written by a language model from this plasmid's Addgene catalogue record and the feature table of its GenBank file.]
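Description:
SLC9A3R1_PDZ_2 is a bacterial expression plasmid built on the pGEX-6P-1 backbone for producing and purifying a single human PDZ domain as a GST fusion in E. coli. The record is internally inconsistent about which gene the domain comes from. The plasmid name and stated purpose refer to the second PDZ domain of SLC9A3R1, whereas the insert field and its gene link name SLC9A3R2 (NHERF2) PDZ2. The feature table does not resolve this, because the insert itself is unannotated. It presumably occupies the unlabelled stretch between the protease site and the pGEX 3' primer site. The 5223 bp total against a 4984 bp backbone is consistent with a small, domain-sized insert. The cloning sites are not recorded.

Expression is driven by the tac promoter, a strong trp/lac hybrid, followed by a lac operator. A plasmid-borne lacI gene with its own promoter supplies the repressor, so transcription stays off until it is induced with IPTG. The open reading frame begins with Schistosoma japonicum glutathione S-transferase, which allows affinity capture on glutathione resin. An HRV 3C/PreScission protease recognition site follows, so the GST tag can be cleaved from the downstream PDZ domain after purification. The plasmid is maintained through a ColE1/pMB1-type origin and selected with ampicillin via the bla gene. A lac promoter/operator and lacZ-alpha fragment left over from the backbone are also annotated but play no evident role in the fusion's expression. The associated work mapped binding specificity across the PDZ domain family, so purified domain from this construct most likely served in peptide-binding specificity studies.
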