Addgene plasmid #103933: SLC9A3R1_PDZ_2
Purpose: Protein expression and purification of SLC9A3R1 PDZ2 domain
Depositing lab: Sachdev Sidhu. Depositing organization: University of Toronto. Publication: A specificity map for the PDZ domain family. Tonikian R, Zhang Y, Sazinsky SL, Currell B, Yeh JH, Reva B, Held HA, Appleton BA, Evangelista M, Wu Y, Xin X, Chan AC, Seshagiri S, Lasky LA, Sander C, Boone C, Bader GD, Sidhu SS. PLoS Biol. 2008 Sep 30;6(9):e239. doi: 10.1371/journal.pbio.0060239. PubMed 18828675.
Backbone
  Vector backbone: pGEX-6P-1
  Backbone size w/o insert (bp): 4984
  Vector type: Bacterial Expression
Growth in bacteria
  Bacterial resistance: Ampicillin, 100 μg/mL
  Growth temperature: 37°C
  Growth strain: DH5alpha
  Copy number: Unknown
Gene/Insert
  Gene/Insert name: SLC9A3R2 (alt name: NHERF2 PDZ2)
  Species: H. sapiens (human)
  Entrez Gene: NHERF2 (a.k.a. E3KARP, NHE3RF2, NHERF-2, OCTS2, SIP-1, SIP1, SLC9A3R2, TKA-1)
  Promoter: tac
  Tag / fusion protein: GST (N terminal on backbone)
  Cloning method: Restriction Enzyme; 5′ cloning site unknown (unknown if destroyed); 3′ cloning site unknown (unknown if destroyed)
  Sequencing primers: 5′ pGEX Fwd
Terms and licenses: Academic/Nonprofit Terms; Industry Terms: Not Available to Industry
How to cite: SLC9A3R1_PDZ_2 was a gift from Sachdev Sidhu (Addgene plasmid # 103933 ; http://n2t.net/addgene:103933 ; RRID:Addgene_103933)
